>Addgene plasmid #234989 | pHA TST 3C SMO EABR | addgene full sequence | sequence record 468945 | Addgene NGS Result
GACGGATCGGGAGATCTCCCGATCCCCTATGGTGCACTCTCAGTACAATCTGCTCTGATGCCGCATAGTT
AAGCCAGTATCTGCTCCCTGCTTGTGTGTTGGAGGTCGCTGAGTAGTGCGCGAGCAAAATTTAAGCTACA
ACAAGGCAAGGCTTGACCGACAATTGCATGAAGAATCTGCTTAGGGTTAGGCGTTTTGCGCTGCTTCGCG
ATGTACGGGCCAGATATACGCGTTGACATTGATTATTGACTAGTTATTAATAGTAATCAATTACGGGGTC
ATTAGTTCATAGCCCATATATGGAGTTCCGCGTTACATAACTTACGGTAAATGGCCCGCCTGGCTGACCG
CCCAACGACCCCCGCCCATTGACGTCAATAATGACGTATGTTCCCATAGTAACGCCAATAGGGACTTTCC
ATTGACGTCAATGGGTGGAGTATTTACGGTAAACTGCCCACTTGGCAGTACATCAAGTGTATCATATGCC
AAGTACGCCCCCTATTGACGTCAATGACGGTAAATGGCCCGCCTGGCATTATGCCCAGTACATGACCTTA
TGGGACTTTCCTACTTGGCAGTACATCTACGTATTAGTCATCGCTATTACCATGGTGATGCGGTTTTGGC
AGTACATCAATGGGCGTGGATAGCGGTTTGACTCACGGGGATTTCCAAGTCTCCACCCCATTGACGTCAA
TGGGAGTTTGTTTTGGCACCAAAATCAACGGGACTTTCCAAAATGTCGTAACAACTCCGCCCCATTGACG
CAAATGGGCGGTAGGCGTGTACGGTGGGAGGTCTATATAAGCAGAGCTCTCTGGCTAACTAGAGAACCCA
CTGCTTACTGGCTTATCGAAATTAATACGACTCACTATAGGGAGACCCAAGCTGGCTAGCGTTTAAACTT
AAGCTTGGTACCGGATCCTCTAGAGCCACCATGCGACCCTCCGGGACGGCCGGGGCAGCGCTCCTGGCGC
TGCTGGCTGCGCTCTGCCCGGCGAGTCGGGCTGGCGGAGGCAGCTACCCATACGACGTACCAGATTACGC
TGGAGGAGGCTCCAGTGCGTGGAGTCATCCTCAATTCGAGAAAGGTGGAGGTTCTGGCGGTGGATCGGGA
GGTTCAGCGTGGAGCCACCCGCAGTTCGAAAAATCCGGACTTGAAGTCCTCTTTCAGGGACCCGGCGGGG
GCTCCTCGAGCGGGAACGCGACCGGGCCTGGGCCTCGGAGCGCGGGCGGGAGCGCGAGGAGGAGCGCGGC
GGTGACTGGCCCTCCGCCGCCGCTGAGCCACTGCGGCCGGGCTGCCCCCTGCGAGCCGCTGCGCTACAAC
GTGTGCCTGGGCTCGGTGCTGCCCTACGGGGCCACCTCCACACTGCTGGCCGGAGACTCGGACTCCCAGG
AGGAAGCGCACGGCAAGCTCGTGCTCTGGTCGGGCCTCCGGAATGCCCCCCGCTGCTGGGCAGTGATCCA
GCCCCTGCTGTGTGCCGTATACATGCCCAAGTGTGAGAATGACCGGGTGGAGCTGCCCAGCCGTACCCTC
TGCCAGGCCACCCGAGGCCCCTGTGCCATCGTGGAGAGGGAGCGGGGCTGGCCTGACTTCCTGCGCTGCA
CTCCTGACCGCTTCCCTGAAGGCTGCACGAATGAGGTGCAGAACATCAAGTTCAACAGTTCAGGCCAGTG
CGAAGTGCCCTTGGTTCGGACAGACAACCCCAAGAGCTGGTACGAGGACGTGGAGGGCTGCGGCATCCAG
TGCCAGAACCCGCTCTTCACAGAGGCTGAGCACCAGGACATGCACAGCTACATCGCGGCCTTCGGGGCCG
TCACGGGCCTCTGCACGCTCTTCACCCTGGCCACATTCGTGGCTGACTGGCGGAACTCGAATCGCTACCC
TGCTGTTATTCTCTTCTACGTCAATGCGTGCTTCTTTGTGGGCAGCATTGGCTGGCTGGCCCAGTTCATG
GATGGTGCCCGCCGAGAGATCGTCTGCCGTGCAGATGGCACCATGAGGCTTGGGGAGCCCACCTCCAATG
AGACTCTGTCCTGCGTCATCATCTTTGTCATCGTGTACTACGCCCTGATGGCTGGTGTGGTTTGGTTTGT
GGTCCTCACCTATGCCTGGCACACTTCCTTCAAAGCCCTGGGCACCACCTACCAGCCTCTCTCGGGCAAG
ACCTCCTACTTCCACCTGCTCACCTGGTCACTCCCCTTTGTCCTCACTGTGGCAATCCTTGCTGTGGCGC
AGGTGGATGGGGACTCTGTGAGTGGCATTTGTTTTGTGGGCTACAAGAACTACCGATACCGTGCGGGCTT
CGTGCTGGCCCCAATCGGCCTGGTGCTCATCGTGGGAGGCTACTTCCTCATCCGAGGAGTCATGACTCTG
TTCTCCATCAAGAGCAACCACCCCGGGCTGCTGAGTGAGAAGGCTGCCAGCAAGATCAACGAGACCATGC
TGCGCCTGGGCATTTTTGGCTTCCTGGCCTTTGGCTTTGTGCTCATTACCTTCAGCTGCCACTTCTACGA
CTTCTTCAACCAGGCTGAGTGGGAGCGCAGCTTCCGGGACTATGTGCTATGTCAGGCCAATGTGACCATC
GGGCTGCCCACCAAGCAGCCCATCCCTGACTGTGAGATCAAGAATCGCCCGAGCCTTCTGGTGGAGAAGA
TCAACCTGTTTGCCATGTTTGGAACTGGCATCGCCATGAGCACCTGGGTCTGGACCAAGGCCACGCTGCT
CATCTGGAGGCGTACCTGGTGCAGGTTGACTGGGCAGAGTGACGATGAGCCAAAGCGGATCAAGAAGAGC
AAGATGATTGCCAAGGCCTTCTCTAAGCGGCACGAGCTCCTGCAGAACCCAGGCCAGGAGCTGTCCTTCA
GCATGCACACTGTGTCCCACGACGGGCCCGTGGCGGGCTTGGCCTTTGACCTCAATGAGCCCTCAGCTGA
TGTCTCCTCTGCCTGGGCCCAGCATGTCACCAAGATGGTGGCTCGGAGAGGAGCCATACTGCCCCAGGAT
ATTTCTGTCACCCCTGTGGCAACTCCAGTGCCCCCAGAGGAACAAGCCAACCTGTGGCTGGTTGAGGCAG
AGATCTCCCCAGAGCTGCAGAAGCGCCTGGGCCGGAAGAAGAAGAGGAGGAAGAGGAAGAAGGAGGTGTG
CCCGCTGGCGCCGCCCCCTGAGCTTCACCCCCCTGCCCCTGCCCCCAGTACCATTCCTCGACTGCCTCAG
CTGCCCCGGCAGAAATGCCTGGTGGCTGCAGGTGCCTGGGGAGCTGGGGACTCTTGCCGACAGGGAGCGT
GGACCCTGGTCTCCAACCCATTCTGCCCAGAGCCCAGTCCCCCTCAGGATCCATTTCTGCCCAGTGCACC
GGCCCCCGTGGCATGGGCTCATGGCCGCCGACAGGGCCTGGGGCCTATTCACTCCCGCACCAACCTGATG
GACACAGAACTCATGGATGCAGACTCGGACTTCGCTTTGCCTGGCAATCCCGATCACAGGGAAATGGGGG
AAACTCTCCCAGAAGAGGTTGGAGAATATCGGCAGCCATCTGGTGGCAGTGTACCTGTGTCTCCGGGTCC
GCCCAGTGGTCTTGAACCCACTAGCTCCTCACCTTACGGCGGCGGCTCCTTTAACAGCTCAATCAACAAC
ATCCACGAAATGGAGATTCAGCTGAAGGATGCACTCGAAAAGAATCAACAATGGCTCGTTTACGACCAAC
AACGCGAGGTGTACGTGAAAGGATTGCTTGCAAAAATTTTCGAACTGGAAAAGAAAACAGAGACTGCAGC
ACATAGTCTTCCTTGAAGGGCCCGTTTAAACCCGCTGATCAGCCTCGACTGTGCCTTCTAGTTGCCAGCC
ATCTGTTGTTTGCCCCTCCCCCGTGCCTTCCTTGACCCTGGAAGGTGCCACTCCCACTGTCCTTTCCTAA
TAAAATGAGGAAATTGCATCGCATTGTCTGAGTAGGTGTCATTCTATTCTGGGGGGTGGGGTGGGGCAGG
ACAGCAAGGGGGAGGATTGGGAAGACAATAGCAGGCATGCTGGGGATGCGGTGGGCTCTATGGCTTCTGA
GGCGGAAAGAACCAGCTGGGGCTCTAGGGGGTATCCCC
[124 nt withheld, positions 4099-4222]
C
[91 nt withheld, positions 4224-4314]
A
[49 nt withheld, positions 4316-4364]
CCTTTGACGTTGGAGTCCACGTTCTTT
[37 nt withheld, positions 4392-4428]
ACCCTATCTCGGTCTATTCTTTTGATTTATAAGGGATTTTGCCGATTTCGGCCTATTGGTTAAAAAATGA
GCTGATTTAACAAAAATTTAACGCGAATTAATTCTGTGGAATGTGTGTCAGTTAGGGTGTGGAAAGTCCC
CAGGCTCCCCAGCAGGCAGAAGTATGCAAAGCATGCATCTCAATTAGTCAGCAACCAGGTGTGGAAAGTC
CCCAGGCTCCCCAGCAGGCAGAAGTATGCAAAGCATGCATCTCAATTAGTCAGCAACCATAGTCCCGCCC
CTAACTCCGCCCATCCCGCCCCTAACTCCGCCCAGTTCCGCCCATTCTCCGCCCCATGGCTGACTAATTT
TTTTTATTTATGCAGAGGCCGAGGCCGCCTCTGCCTCTGAGCTATTCCAGAAGTAGTGAGGAGGCTTTTT
TGGAGGCCTAGGCTTTTGCAAAAAGCTCCCGGGAGCTTGTATATCCATTTTCGGATCTGATCAAGAGACA
GGATGAGGATCGTTTCGCATGATTGAACAAGATGGATTGCACGCAGGTTCTCCGGCCGCTTGGGTGGAGA
GGCTATTCGGCTATGACTGGGTACAACAGACAATCGGCTGCTCTGATGCCGCCGTGTTCCGGCTGTCAGC
GCAGGGGCGCCCGGTTCTTTTTGTCAAGACCGACCTGTCCGGTGCCCTGAATGAACTGCAGGACGAGGCA
GCGCGGCTATCGTGGCTGGCCACGACGGGCGTTCCTTGCGCAGCTGTGCTCGACGTTGTCACTGAAGCGG
GAAGGGACTGGCTGCTATTGGGCGAAGTGCCGGGGCAGGATCTCCTGTCATCTCACCTTGCTCCTGCCGA
GAAAGTATCCATCATGGCTGATGCAATGCGGCGGCTGCATACGCTTGATCCGGCTACCTGCCCATTCGAC
CACCAAGCGAAACATCGCATCGAGCGAGCACGTACTCGGATGGAAGCCGGTCTTGTCGATCAGGATGATC
TGGACGAAGAGCATCAGGGGCTCGCGCCAGCCGAACTGTTCGCCAGGCTCAAGGCGCGCATGCCCGACGG
CGAGGATCTCGTCGTGACCCATGGCGATGCCTGCTTGCCGAATATCATGGTGGAAAATGGCCGCTTTTCT
GGATTCATCGACTGTGGCCGGCTGGGTGTGGCGGACCGCTATCAGGACATAGCGTTGGCTACCCGTGATA
TTGCTGAAGAGCTTGGCGGCGAATGGGCTGACCGCTTCCTCGTGCTTTACGGTATCGCCGCTCCCGATTC
GCAGCGCATCGCCTTCTATCGCCTTCTTGACGAGTTCTTCTGAGCGGGACTCTGGGGTTCGAAATGACCG
ACCAAGCGACGCCCAACCTGCCATCACGAGATTTCGATTCCACCGCCGCCTTCTATGAAAGGTTGGGCTT
CGGAATCGTTTTCCGGGACGCCGGCTGGATGATCCTCCAGCGCGGGGATCTCATGCTGGAGTTCTTCGCC
CACCCCAACTTGTTTATTGCAGCTTATAATGGTTACAAATAAAGCAATAGCATCACAAATTTCACAAATA
AAGCATTTTTTTCACTGCATTCTAGTTGTGGTTTGTCCAAACTCATCAATGTATCTTATCATGTCTGTAT
ACCGTCGACCTCTAGCTAGAGCTTGGCGTAATCATGGTCATAGCTGTTTCCTGTGTGAAATTGTTATCCG
CTCACAATTCCACACAACATACGAGCCGGAAGCATAAAGTGTAAAGCCTGGGGTGCCTAATGAGTGAGCT
AACTCACATTAATTGCGTTGCGCTCACTGCCCGCTTTCCAGTCGGGAAACCTGTCGTGCCAGCTGCATTA
ATGAATCGGCCAACGCGCGGGGAGAGGCGGTTTGCGTATTGGGCGCTCTTCCGCTTCCTCGCTCACTGAC
TCGCTGCGCTCGGTCGTTCGGCTGCGGCGAGCGGTATCAGCTCACTCAAAGGCGGTAATACGGTTATCCA
CAGAATCAGGGGATAACGCAGGAAAGAACATGTGAGCAAAAGGCCAGCAAAAGGCCAGGAACCGTAAAAA
GGCCGCGTTGCTGGCGTTTTTCCATAGGCTCCGCCCCCCTGACGAGCATCACAAAAATCGACGCTCAAGT
CAGAGGTGGCGAAACCCGACAGGACTATAAAGATACCAGGCGTTTCCCCCTGGAAGCTCCCTCGTGCGCT
CTCCTGTTCCGACCCTGCCGCTTACCGGATACCTGTCCGCCTTTCTCCCTTCGGGAAGCGTGGCGCTTTC
TCATAGCTCACGCTGTAGGTATCTCAGTTCGGTGTAGGTCGTTCGCTCCAAGCTGGGCTGTGTGCACGAA
CCCCCCGTTCAGCCCGACCGCTGCGCCTTATCCGGTAACTATCGTCTTGAGTCCAACCCGGTAAGACACG
ACTTATCGCCACTGGCAGCAGCCACTGGTAACAGGATTAGCAGAGCGAGGTATGTAGGCGGTGCTACAGA
GTTCTTGAAGTGGTGGCCTAACTACGGCTACACTAGAAGAACAGTATTTGGTATCTGCGCTCTGCTGAAG
CCAGTTACCTTCGGAAAAAGAGTTGGTAGCTCTTGATCCGGCAAACAAACCACCGCTGGTAGCGGTGGTT
TTTTTGTTTGCAAGCAGCAGATTACGCGCAGAAAAAAAGGATCTCAAGAAGATCCTTTGATCTTTTCTAC
GGGGTCTGACGCTCAGTGGAACGAAAACTCACGTTAAGGGATTTTGGTCATGAGATTATCAAAAAGGATC
TTCACCTAGATCCTTTTAAATTAAAAATGAAGTTTTAAATCAATCTAAAGTATATATGAGTAAACTTGGT
CTGACAGTTACCAATGCTTAATCAGTGAGGCACCTATCTCAGCGATCTGTCTATTTCGTTCATCCATAGT
TGCCTGACTCCCCGTCGTGTAGATAACTACGATACGGGAGGGCTTACCATCTGGCCCCAGTGCTGCAATG
ATACCGCGAGACCCACGCTCACCGGCTCCAGATTTATCAGCAATAAACCAGCCAGCCGGAAGGGCCGAGC
GCAGAAGTGGTCCTGCAACTTTATCCGCCTCCATCCAGTCTATTAATTGTTGCCGGGAAGCTAGAGTAAG
TAGTTCGCCAGTTAATAGTTTGCGCAACGTTGTTGCCATTGCTACAGGCATCGTGGTGTCACGCTCGTCG
TTTGGTATGGCTTCATTCAGCTCCGGTTCCCAACGATCAAGGCGAGTTACATGATCCCCCATGTTGTGCA
AAAAAGCGGTTAGCTCCTTCGGTCCTCCGATCGTTGTCAGAAGTAAGTTGGCCGCAGTGTTATCACTCAT
GGTTATGGCAGCACTGCATAATTCTCTTACTGTCATGCCATCCGTAAGATGCTTTTCTGTGACTGGTGAG
TACTCAACCAAGTCATTCTGAGAATAGTGTATGCGGCGACCGAGTTGCTCTTGCCCGGCGTCAATACGGG
ATAATACCGCGCCACATAGCAGAACTTTAAAAGTGCTCATCATTGGAAAACGTTCTTCGGGGCGAAAACT
CTCAAGGATCTTACCGCTGTTGAGATCCAGTTCGATGTAACCCACTCGTGCACCCAACTGATCTTCAGCA
TCTTTTACTTTCACCAGCGTTTCTGGGTGAGCAAAAACAGGAAGGCAAAATGCCGCAAAAAAGGGAATAA
GGGCGACACGGAAATGTTGAATACTCATACTCTTCCTTTTTCAATATTATTGAAGCATTTATCAGGGTTA
TTGTCTCATGAGCGGATACATATTTGAATGTATTTAGAAAAATAAACAAATAGGGGTTCCGCGCACATTT
CCCCGAAAAGTGCCACCTGACGTC
Features (pLannotate 1.2.2; 24 found; start..end, strand, type, name):
     28..80      -  misc_feature   bom (fragment): basis of mobility region from pBR322
    235..614     +  enhancer       CMV enhancer: human cytomegalovirus immediate early enhancer
    615..818     +  promoter       CMV promoter: human cytomegalovirus (CMV) immediate early promoter
    814..847     +  LTR            5' LTR (truncated) (fragment): truncated 5' long terminal repeat (LTR) from HIV-1
    863..881     +  promoter       T7 promoter: promoter for bacteriophage T7 RNA polymerase
   1025..1051    +  CDS            HA: HA (human influenza hemagglutinin) epitope tag
   1085..1149    +  CDS            Twin-Strep-tag (fragment): two Strep-Tag®II moieties connected by a linker for enhanced binding to Strep-Tactin®, an engineered form of streptavidin (Schmidt et al., 2013)
   1160..3463    +  CDS            SMO: SMO_HUMAN - Also known as SMOH. Experimental evidence at protein level: Swiss-Prot protein existence level 1. G protein-coupled receptor that probably associates with the patched protein (PTCH) to transduce the hedgehog's proteins signal. Binding of sonic hedgehog (SHH) to its receptor patched is thought to prevent normal inhibition by patched of smoothened (SMO). Required for the accumulation of KIF7, GLI2 and GLI3 in the cilia (PubMed:19592253). Interacts with DLG5 at the ciliary base to induce the accumulation of KIF7 and GLI2 at the ciliary tip for GLI2 activation (By similarity). From Hom
   3464..3607    +  CDS            Fcgr2 (fragment): FCGR2_MOUSE - Also known as Fcgr2b, Ly-17. Experimental evidence at protein level: Swiss-Prot protein existence level 1. Receptor for the Fc region of complexed immunoglobulins gamma. Low affinity receptor. Involved in a variety of effector and regulatory functions such as phagocytosis of antigen-antibody complexes from the circulation and modulation of antibody production by B-cells. Isoform IIB1 and isoform IIB1' form caps but fail to mediate endocytosis or phagocytosis. Isoform IIB2 can mediate the endocytosis of soluble immune complexes via clathrin-coated pits. Isoform IIB1 and isoform II
   3620..3793    +  CDS            CEP55 (fragment): CEP55_HUMAN - Also known as C10orf3 From Homo sapiens (Human).
   3829..4053    +  polyA_signal   bGH poly(A) signal: bovine growth hormone polyadenylation signal
   4057..4078    +  promoter       SV40 promoter (fragment): SV40 enhancer and early promoter
   4099..4527    +  rep_origin     f1 ori (sequence partly withheld): f1 bacteriophage origin of replication; arrow indicates direction of (+) strand synthesis
   4541..4870    +  promoter       SV40 promoter: SV40 enhancer and early promoter
   4937..5731    +  CDS            NeoR/KanR: aminoglycoside phosphotransferase from Tn5; aph(3')-II (or nptII); confers resistance to neomycin, kanamycin, and G418 (Geneticin®)
   5752..5910    +  CDS            ble (fragment): BLE_KLEPN - Experimental evidence at protein level: Swiss-Prot protein existence level 1. Binding protein with a strong affinity to the bleomycin family of antibiotics. Binds to CL990; an antimitotic-antibiotic compound. From Klebsiella pneumoniae.
   5905..6026    +  polyA_signal   SV40 poly(A) signal: SV40 polyadenylation signal
   6099..6115    -  protein_bind   lac operator: The lac repressor binds to the lac operator to inhibit transcription in E. coli. This inhibition can be relieved by adding lactose or isopropyl-β-D-thiogalactopyranoside (IPTG). lac repressor encoded by lacI
   6123..6153    -  promoter       lac promoter: promoter for the E. coli lac operon
   6168..6189    -  protein_bind   CAP binding site: CAP binding activates transcription in the presence of cAMP. E. coli catabolite activator protein
   6202..6294    -  CDS            lacI (fragment): lac repressor; lacI; The lac repressor binds to the lac operator to inhibit transcription in E. coli. This inhibition can be relieved by adding lactose or isopropyl-β-D-thiogalactopyranoside (IPTG).
   6477..7065    -  rep_origin     ori: high-copy-number ColE1/pMB1/pBR322/pUC origin of replication
   7236..8096    -  CDS            AmpR: β-lactamase; bla; confers resistance to ampicillin, carbenicillin, and related antibiotics
   8097..8201    -  promoter       AmpR promoter: bla
