[The description below was written by a language model from this plasmid's Addgene catalogue record and pLannotate feature annotations shown in this document.]
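Description:
pHA TST 3C SMO EABR is a mammalian expression plasmid built on the pcDNA3.1(+) backbone, designed to drive release of extracellular vesicles that display the human receptor Smoothened (SMO) on their surface. It is propagated in E. coli through a high-copy ColE1/pUC-type origin with ampicillin selection (AmpR under its own bla promoter), and it also carries an f1 origin. For selection in mammalian cells, an SV40 early promoter drives a NeoR/KanR cassette with an SV40 poly(A) signal, conferring G418 resistance. The depositor notes an A25V substitution in this marker that is not expected to affect function.

The expression cassette uses the CMV immediate-early enhancer and promoter, followed by a T7 promoter, and terminates in the bGH polyadenylation signal. The open reading frame begins with an HA epitope tag and a Twin-Strep-tag, followed, according to the catalogue entry, by an HRV 3C protease site (not separately annotated in the feature table). This places the affinity and detection tags at the extracellular N-terminus of SMO and makes them removable by 3C cleavage. Downstream of SMO, the annotation detects a fragment matching mouse Fcgr2 and then a fragment of human CEP55. The latter corresponds to the ESCRT- and ALIX-binding region (EABR) named in the record, which recruits the ESCRT budding machinery so that the membrane protein is carried into vesicles budding from the cell. The record does not state the role of the Fcgr2-derived segment. The construct is intended for producing SMO-bearing vesicles that can be captured through the Twin-Strep-tag or detected through HA. The associated work used such vesicles for cryo-electron tomography of full-length membrane receptors.
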