Addgene plasmid #234989: pHA TST 3C SMO EABR
Purpose: For production of Extracellular Vesicles (EVs), with the receptor Smoothened (Smo), Twin-Strep-tag (TST), and an HA tag at its N-terminus on their surface
Depositing lab: Monica Gonzalez-Magaldi & Daniel Leahy. Publication: Structure and organization of full-length Epidermal Growth Factor Receptor in extracellular vesicles by cryo-electron tomography. Gonzalez-Magaldi M, Gullapalli A, Papoulas O, Liu C, Leung AY, Guo L, Brilot A, Marcotte EM, Ke Z, Leahy DJ. bioRxiv [Preprint]. 2024 Nov 28:2024.11.25.625301. doi: 10.1101/2024.11.25.625301. PubMed 39651119.
Backbone
  Vector backbone: pcDNA3.1(+)
  Vector type: Mammalian Expression
Growth in bacteria
  Bacterial resistance: Ampicillin, 100 μg/mL
  Growth temperature: 37°C
  Growth strain: DH5alpha
  Copy number: High Copy
Gene/Insert
  Gene/Insert name: SMO-EABR (alt name: Smoothened (Smo) fused to ESCRT and Alix binding region (EABR))
  Species: H. sapiens (human)
  GenBank ID: PV031345
  Entrez Gene: SMO (a.k.a. CRJS, FZD11, Gx, PHLS, SMOH)
  Tag / fusion protein: HA, Twin-Strep-Tag, HRV 3C site (N terminal on insert)
  Cloning method: Gibson Cloning
Terms and licenses: Academic/Nonprofit Terms; Industry Terms: Not Available to Industry
Depositor comments: Please note: This plasmid contains an A25V mutation in NeoR/KanR. This mutation is not expected to impact plasmid function.
How to cite: pHA TST 3C SMO EABR was a gift from Monica Gonzalez-Magaldi & Daniel Leahy (Addgene plasmid # 234989 ; http://n2t.net/addgene:234989 ; RRID:Addgene_234989)
